Addgene plasmid #186053: pUC18-iSpinach
Purpose: template for co-transcriptional RNA folding assays
Depositing lab: Markus Wahl. Depositing organization: Freie Universitaet Berlin. Publication: Structure-Based Mechanisms of a Molecular RNA Polymerase/Chaperone Machine Required for Ribosome Biosynthesis. Huang YH, Hilal T, Loll B, Burger J, Mielke T, Bottcher C, Said N, Wahl MC. Mol Cell. 2020 Sep 17;79(6):1024-1036.e5. doi: 10.1016/j.molcel.2020.08.010. Epub 2020 Aug 31. PubMed 32871103.
Backbone
  Vector backbone: pUC18
  Backbone size w/o insert (bp): 2666
  Total vector size (bp): 2863
  Vector type: Bacterial Expression
Growth in bacteria
  Bacterial resistance: Ampicillin, 100 μg/mL
  Growth temperature: 37°C
  Growth strain: DH5alpha
  Copy number: High Copy
Gene/Insert
  Gene/Insert name: T7A1-rrnG-iSpinach
  Species: Synthetic
  Insert size (bp): 197
  Promoter: T7A1
  Tag / fusion protein: no
  Cloning method: Restriction Enzyme; 5′ cloning site HindIII (not destroyed); 3′ cloning site KpnI (not destroyed)
  Sequencing primers: 5′ CATAAGCTTAATTGACTTAAAGTCTAACCT; 3′ CATGGTACCCGCATAATTTGGG
Terms and licenses: Academic/Nonprofit Terms; Industry Terms: Not Available to Industry
How to cite: pUC18-iSpinach was a gift from Markus Wahl (Addgene plasmid # 186053 ; http://n2t.net/addgene:186053 ; RRID:Addgene_186053)
