[The description below was written by a language model from this plasmid's Addgene catalogue record and pLannotate feature annotations shown in this document.]
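Description:
pUC18-iSpinach is a small, high-copy bacterial plasmid of roughly 2.86 kb built on the pUC18 cloning vector. It serves as a DNA template for co-transcriptional RNA folding assays. It is propagated in E. coli through the ColE1/pUC-type origin of replication and selected with ampicillin via the β-lactamase (AmpR) gene and its native bla promoter. The feature table also shows the usual pUC18 remnants: the lac promoter, lac operator and CAP binding site, fragments of lacZα and lacI, and short vestigial pieces of rop and the bom region inherited from pBR322. The multiple cloning site and lacZα are annotated only as fragments, consistent with the insert interrupting this region.

The payload is a 197 bp synthetic cassette named T7A1-rrnG-iSpinach, cloned between HindIII and KpnI sites that are both retained. According to the record, transcription is driven by the T7A1 promoter, a strong phage T7 early promoter recognised by E. coli RNA polymerase rather than by T7 RNA polymerase. Downstream lies the antiterminator from the leader region of the E. coli rrnG ribosomal RNA operon, which the annotation detects on the strand opposite the lac promoter. This element recruits the factors that form the ribosomal antitermination complex on the elongating polymerase. It is followed by iSpinach, an optimised version of the Spinach RNA aptamer that becomes fluorescent when correctly folded and bound to its fluorogenic dye. The automated annotation does not pick out the T7A1 promoter or the aptamer, so their exact positions are not documented. Together, these parts allow aptamer fluorescence to report how well nascent RNA folds during transcription, for example when comparing polymerase with and without an assembled antitermination complex.
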