Features (pLannotate 1.2.2; 12 found; start..end, strand, type, name):
     30..65      +  CDS            rop (fragment): Rop protein, which maintains plasmids at low copy number; rop
    167..266     +  misc_feature   bom (fragment): basis of mobility region from pBR322
    272..426     -  CDS            lacZα (fragment): LacZα fragment of β-galactosidase; lacZ fragment
    501..563     +  misc_feature   rrnG antiterminator (fragment): antiterminator from the E. coli rrnG leader region (Berg et al., 1989)
    642..661     -  misc_feature   MCS (fragment): pUC18/19 multiple cloning site
    694..710     -  protein_bind   lac operator: The lac repressor binds to the lac operator to inhibit transcription in E. coli. This inhibition can be relieved by adding lactose or isopropyl-β-D-thiogalactopyranoside (IPTG). lac repressor encoded by lacI
    718..748     -  promoter       lac promoter: promoter for the E. coli lac operon
    763..784     -  protein_bind   CAP binding site: CAP binding activates transcription in the presence of cAMP. E. coli catabolite activator protein
    797..889     -  CDS            lacI (fragment): lac repressor; lacI; The lac repressor binds to the lac operator to inhibit transcription in E. coli. This inhibition can be relieved by adding lactose or isopropyl-β-D-thiogalactopyranoside (IPTG).
   1072..1660    -  rep_origin     ori: high-copy-number ColE1/pMB1/pBR322/pUC origin of replication
   1831..2691    -  CDS            AmpR: β-lactamase; bla; confers resistance to ampicillin, carbenicillin, and related antibiotics
   2692..2796    -  promoter       AmpR promoter: bla
>Addgene plasmid #186053 | pUC18-iSpinach | addgene full sequence | sequence record 372018 | Addgene NGS Result
AAAATAGGCGTATCACGAGGCCCTTTCGTCTCGCGCGTTTCGGTGATGACGGTGAAAACCTCTGACACAT
GCAGCTCCCGGAGACGGTCACAGCTTGTCTGTAAGCGGATGCCGGGAGCAGACAAGCCCGTCAGGGCGCG
TCAGCGGGTGTTGGCGGGTGTCGGGGCTGGCTTAACTATGCGGCATCAGAGCAGATTGTACTGAGAGTGC
ACCATATGCGGTGTGAAATACCGCACAGATGCGTAAGGAGAAAATACCGCATCAGGCGCCATTCGCCATT
CAGGCTGCGCAACTGTTGGGAAGGGCGATCGGTGCGGGCCTCTTCGCTATTACGCCAGCTGGCGAAAGGG
GGATGTGCTGCAAGGCGATTAAGTTGGGTAACGCCAGGGTTTTCCCAGTCACGACGTTGTAAAACGACGG
CCAGTGCCAAGCTTAATGACTTAAAGTCTAACCTATAGTATAATTACAGCCATCGAGAGGGACACGGGGA
AACACCACCACGCCGCTGAGAAAAAGCGAAGCGGCACTGCTCTTTAACAATTTATCAGACAATCTGTGTG
GGCGGGAGTACGGTGAGGGTCGGGTCCAGTAGGTACGCCTACTGTGTAGTAGAGTGTGGGCTCCGTACTC
CCCAAATTATGCGGGTACCGAGCTCGAATTCGTAATCATGTCATAGCTGTTTCCTGTGTGAAATTGTTAT
CCGCTCACAATTCCACACAACATACGAGCCGGAAGCATAAAGTGTAAAGCCTGGGGTGCCTAATGAGTGA
GCTAACTCACATTAATTGCGTTGCGCTCACTGCCCGCTTTCCAGTCGGGAAACCTGTCGTGCCAGCTGCA
TTAATGAATCGGCCAACGCGCGGGGAGAGGCGGTTTGCGTATTGGGCGCTCTTCCGCTTCCTCGCTCACT
GACTCGCTGCGCTCGGTCGTTCGGCTGCGGCGAGCGGTATCAGCTCACTCAAAGGCGGTAATACGGTTAT
CCACAGAATCAGGGGATAACGCAGGAAAGAACATGTGAGCAAAAGGCCAGCAAAAGGCCAGGAACCGTAA
AAAGGCCGCGTTGCTGGCGTTTTTCCATAGGCTCCGCCCCCCTGACGAGCATCACAAAAATCGACGCTCA
AGTCAGAGGTGGCGAAACCCGACAGGACTATAAAGATACCAGGCGTTTCCCCCTGGAAGCTCCCTCGTGC
GCTCTCCTGTTCCGACCCTGCCGCTTACCGGATACCTGTCCGCCTTTCTCCCTTCGGGAAGCGTGGCGCT
TTCTCATAGCTCACGCTGTAGGTATCTCAGTTCGGTGTAGGTCGTTCGCTCCAAGCTGGGCTGTGTGCAC
GAACCCCCCGTTCAGCCCGACCGCTGCGCCTTATCCGGTAACTATCGTCTTGAGTCCAACCCGGTAAGAC
ACGACTTATCGCCACTGGCAGCAGCCACTGGTAACAGGATTAGCAGAGCGAGGTATGTAGGCGGTGCTAC
AGAGTTCTTGAAGTGGTGGCCTAACTACGGCTACACTAGAAGAACAGTATTTGGTATCTGCGCTCTGCTG
AAGCCAGTTACCTTCGGAAAAAGAGTTGGTAGCTCTTGATCCGGCAAACAAACCACCGCTGGTAGCGGTG
GTTTTTTTGTTTGCAAGCAGCAGATTACGCGCAGAAAAAAAGGATCTCAAGAAGATCCTTTGATCTTTTC
TACGGGGTCTGACGCTCAGTGGAACGAAAACTCACGTTAAGGGATTTTGGTCATGAGATTATCAAAAAGG
ATCTTCACCTAGATCCTTTTAAATTAAAAATGAAGTTTTAAATCAATCTAAAGTATATATGAGTAAACTT
GGTCTGACAGTTACCAATGCTTAATCAGTGAGGCACCTATCTCAGCGATCTGTCTATTTCGTTCATCCAT
AGTTGCCTGACTCCCCGTCGTGTAGATAACTACGATACGGGAGGGCTTACCATCTGGCCCCAGTGCTGCA
ATGATACCGCGAGACCCACGCTCACCGGCTCCAGATTTATCAGCAATAAACCAGCCAGCCGGAAGGGCCG
AGCGCAGAAGTGGTCCTGCAACTTTATCCGCCTCCATCCAGTCTATTAATTGTTGCCGGGAAGCTAGAGT
AAGTAGTTCGCCAGTTAATAGTTTGCGCAACGTTGTTGCCATTGCTACAGGCATCGTGGTGTCACGCTCG
TCGTTTGGTATGGCTTCATTCAGCTCCGGTTCCCAACGATCAAGGCGAGTTACATGATCCCCCATGTTGT
GCAAAAAAGCGGTTAGCTCCTTCGGTCCTCCGATCGTTGTCAGAAGTAAGTTGGCCGCAGTGTTATCACT
CATGGTTATGGCAGCACTGCATAATTCTCTTACTGTCATGCCATCCGTAAGATGCTTTTCTGTGACTGGT
GAGTACTCAACCAAGTCATTCTGAGAATAGTGTATGCGGCGACCGAGTTGCTCTTGCCCGGCGTCAATAC
GGGATAATACCGCGCCACATAGCAGAACTTTAAAAGTGCTCATCATTGGAAAACGTTCTTCGGGGCGAAA
ACTCTCAAGGATCTTACCGCTGTTGAGATCCAGTTCGATGTAACCCACTCGTGCACCCAACTGATCTTCA
GCATCTTTTACTTTCACCAGCGTTTCTGGGTGAGCAAAAACAGGAAGGCAAAATGCCGCAAAAAAGGGAA
TAAGGGCGACACGGAAATGTTGAATACTCATACTCTTCCTTTTTCAATATTATTGAAGCATTTATCAGGG
TTATTGTCTCATGAGCGGATACATATTTGAATGTATTTAGAAAAATAAACAAATAGGGGTTCCGCGCACA
TTTCCCCGAAAAGTGCCACCTGACGTCTAAGAAACCATTATTATCATGACATTAACCTATA
